>Addgene plasmid #178223 | pLKO_AU1.HSV.Ollas_mCherry-NLS | addgene full sequence | sequence record 352772 | Addgene NGS Result
CTATTGGTTAAAAAATGAGCTGATTTAACAAAAATTTAACGCGAATTTTAACAAAATATTAACGCTTACA
ATTTAGGTGGCACTTTTCGGGGAAATGTGCGCGGAACCCCTATTTGTTTATTTTTCTAAATACATTCAAA
TATGTATCCGCTCATGAGACAATAACCCTGATAAATGCTTCAATAATATTGAAAAAGGAAGAGTATGAGT
ATTCAACATTTCCGTGTCGCCCTTATTCCCTTTTTTGCGGCATTTTGCCTTCCTGTTTTTGCTCACCCAG
AAACGCTGGTGAAAGTAAAAGATGCTGAAGATCAGTTGGGTGCACGAGTGGGTTACATCGAACTGGATCT
CAACAGCGGTAAGATCCTTGAGAGTTTTCGCCCCGAAGAACGTTTTCCAATGATGAGCACTTTTAAAGTT
CTGCTATGTGGCGCGGTATTATCCCGTATTGACGCCGGGCAAGAGCAACTCGGTCGCCGCATACACTATT
CTCAGAATGACTTGGTTGAGTACTCACCAGTCACAGAAAAGCATCTTACGGATGGCATGACAGTAAGAGA
ATTATGCAGTGCTGCCATAACCATGAGTGATAACACTGCGGCCAACTTACTTCTGACAACGATCGGAGGA
CCGAAGGAGCTAACCGCTTTTTTGCACAACATGGGGGATCATGTAACTCGCCTTGATCGTTGGGAACCGG
AGCTGAATGAAGCCATACCAAACGACGAGCGTGACACCACGATGCCTGTAGCAATGGCAACAACGTTGCG
CAAACTATTAACTGGCGAACTACTTACTCTAGCTTCCCGGCAACAATTAATAGACTGGATGGAGGCGGAT
AAAGTTGCAGGACCACTTCTGCGCTCGGCCCTTCCGGCTGGCTGGTTTATTGCTGATAAATCTGGAGCCG
GTGAGCGTGGGTCTCGCGGTATCATTGCAGCACTGGGGCCAGATGGTAAGCCCTCCCGTATCGTAGTTAT
CTACACGACGGGGAGTCAGGCAACTATGGATGAACGAAATAGACAGATCGCTGAGATAGGTGCCTCACTG
ATTAAGCATTGGTAACTGTCAGACCAAGTTTACTCATATATACTTTAGATTGATTTAAAACTTCATTTTT
AATTTAAAAGGATCTAGGTGAAGATCCTTTTTGATAATCTCATGACCAAAATCCCTTAACGTGAGTTTTC
GTTCCACTGAGCGTCAGACCCCGTAGAAAAGATCAAAGGATCTTCTTGAGATCCTTTTTTTCTGCGCGTA
ATCTGCTGCTTGCAAACAAAAAAACCACCGCTACCAGCGGTGGTTTGTTTGCCGGATCAAGAGCTACCAA
CTCTTTTTCCGAAGGTAACTGGCTTCAGCAGAGCGCAGATACCAAATACTGTTCTTCTAGTGTAGCCGTA
GTTAGGCCACCACTTCAAGAACTCTGTAGCACCGCCTACATACCTCGCTCTGCTAATCCTGTTACCAGTG
GCTGCTGCCAGTGGCGATAAGTCGTGTCTTACCGGGTTGGACTCAAGACGATAGTTACCGGATAAGGCGC
AGCGGTCGGGCTGAACGGGGGGTTCGTGCACACAGCCCAGCTTGGAGCGAACGACCTACACCGAACTGAG
ATACCTACAGCGTGAGCTATGAGAAAGCGCCACGCTTCCCGAAGGGAGAAAGGCGGACAGGTATCCGGTA
AGCGGCAGGGTCGGAACAGGAGAGCGCACGAGGGAGCTTCCAGGGGGAAACGCCTGGTATCTTTATAGTC
CTGTCGGGTTTCGCCACCTCTGACTTGAGCGTCGATTTTTGTGATGCTCGTCAGGGGGGCGGAGCCTATG
GAAAAACGCCAGCAACGCGGCCTTTTTACGGTTCCTGGCCTTTTGCTGGCCTTTTGCTCACATGTTCTTT
CCTGCGTTATCCCCTGATTCTGTGGATAACCGTATTACCGCCTTTGAGTGAGCTGATACCGCTCGCCGCA
GCCGAACGACCGAGCGCAGCGAGTCAGTGAGCGAGGAAGCGGAAGAGCGCCCAATACGCAAACCGCCTCT
CCCCGCGCGTTGGCCGATTCATTAATGCAGCTGGCACGACAGGTTTCCCGACTGGAAAGCGGGCAGTGAG
CGCAACGCAATTAATGTGAGTTAGCTCACTCATTAGGCACCCCAGGCTTTACACTTTATGCTTCCGGCTC
GTATGTTGTGTGGAATTGTGAGCGGATAACAATTTCACACAGGAAACAGCTATGACCATGATTACGCCAA
GCGCGCAATTAACCCTCACTAAAGGGAACAAAAGCTGGAGCTGCAAGCTTAATGTAGTCTTATGCAATAC
TCTTGTAGTCTTGCAACATGGTAACGATGAGTTAGCAACATGCCTTACAAGGAGAGAAAAAGCACCGTGC
ATGGCGATTGGTGGAAGTAAGGTGGTACGATCGTGCCTTATTAGGAAGGCAACAGACGGGTCTGACATGG
ATTGGACGAACCACTGAATTGCCGCATTGCAGAGATATTGTATTTAAGTGCCTAGCTCGATACATAAACG
GGTCTCTCTGGTTAGACCAGATCTGAGCCTGGGAGCTCTCTGGCTAACTAGGGAACCCACTGCTTAAGCC
TCAATAAAGCTTGCCTTGAGTGCTTCAAGTAGTGTGTGCCCGTCTGTTGTGTGACTCTGGTAACTAGAGA
TCCCTCAGACCCTTTTAGTCAGTGTGGAAAATCTCTAGCAGTGGCGCCCGAACAGGGACTTGAAAGCGAA
AGGGAAACCAGAGGAGCTCTCTCGACGCAGGACTCGGCTTGCTGAAGCGCGCACGGCAAGAGGCGAGGGG
CGGCGACTGGTGAGTACGCCAAAAATTTTGACTAGCGGAGGCTAGAAGGAGAGAGATGGGTGCGAGAGCG
TCAGTATTAAGCGGGGGAGAATTAGATCGCGATGGGAAAAAATTCGGTTAAGGCCAGGGGGAAAGAAAAA
ATATAAATTAAAACATATAGTATGGGCAAGCAGGGAGCTAGAACGATTCGCAGTTAATCCTGGCCTGTTA
GAAACATCAGAAGGCTGTAGACAAATACTGGGACAGCTACAACCATCCCTTCAGACAGGATCAGAAGAAC
TTAGATCATTATATAATACAGTAGCAACCCTCTATTGTGTGCATCAAAGGATAGAGATAAAAGACACCAA
GGAAGCTTTAGACAAGATAGAGGAAGAGCAAAACAAAAGTAAGACCACCGCACAGCAAGCGGCCGCTGAT
CTTCAGACCTGGAGGAGGAGATATGAGGGACAATTGGAGAAGTGAATTATATAAATATAAAGTAGTAAAA
ATTGAACCATTAGGAGTAGCACCCACCAAGGCAAAGAGAAGAGTGGTGCAGAGAGAAAAAAGAGCAGTGG
GAATAGGAGCTTTGTTCCTTGGGTTCTTGGGAGCAGCAGGAAGCACTATGGGCGCAGCGTCAATGACGCT
GACGGTACAGGCCAGACAATTATTGTCTGGTATAGTGCAGCAGCAGAACAATTTGCTGAGGGCTATTGAG
GCGCAACAGCATCTGTTGCAACTCACAGTCTGGGGCATCAAGCAGCTCCAGGCAAGAATCCTGGCTGTGG
AAAGATACCTAAAGGATCAACAGCTCCTGGGGATTTGGGGTTGCTCTGGAAAACTCATTTGCACCACTGC
TGTGCCTTGGAATGCTAGTTGGAGTAATAAATCTCTGGAACAGATTTGGAATCACACGACCTGGATGGAG
TGGGACAGAGAAATTAACAATTACACAAGCTTAATACACTCCTTAATTGAAGAATCGCAAAACCAGCAAG
AAAAGAATGAACAAGAATTATTGGAATTAGATAAATGGGCAAGTTTGTGGAATTGGTTTAACATAACAAA
TTGGCTGTGGTATATAAAATTATTCATAATGATAGTAGGAGGCTTGGTAGGTTTAAGAATAGTTTTTGCT
GTACTTTCTATAGTGAATAGAGTTAGGCAGGGATATTCACCATTATCGTTTCAGACCCACCTCCCAACCC
CGAGGGGACCCGACAGGCCCGAAGGAATAGAAGAAGAAGGTGGAGAGAGAGACAGAGACAGATCCATTCG
ATTAGTGAACGGATCTCGACGGTATCGATCACGAGACTAGTATCGAGCGGCCGCCCCCTTCACCGAGGGC
CTATTTCCCATGATTCCTTCATATTTGCATATACGATACAAGGCTGTTAGAGAGATAATTGGAATTAATT
TGACTGTAAACACAAAGATATTAGTACAAAATACGTGACGTAGAAAGTAATAATTTCTTGGGTAGTTTGC
AGTTTTAAAATTATGTTTTAAAATGGACTATCATATGCTTACCGTAACTTGAAAGTATTTCGATTTCTTG
GCTTTATATATCTTGTGGAAAGGACGAAACACCGGGTCTTCGAGAAGACCTGTTTTAGAGCTAGAAATAG
CAAGTTAAAATAAGGCTAGTCCGTTATCAACTTGAAAAAGTGGCACCGAGTCGGTGCTTTTTTTAATTCT
CGACCTCGAGACAAATGGCAGTATTCATCCACAATTTTAAAAGAAAAGGGGGGATTGGGGGGTACAGTGC
AGGGGAAAGAATAGTAGACATAATAGCAACAGACATACAAACTAAAGAATTACAAAAACAAATTACAAAA
ATTCAAAATTTTCGGGTTTATTACAGGGACAGCAGAGATCCACTTTGGCCGCGGCTCGAGGCGATAAGCT
TTGCAAAGATGGATAAAGTTTTAAACAGAGAGGAATCTTTGCAGCTAATGGACCTTCTAGGTCTTGAAAG
GAGTGGGAATTGGCTCCGGTGCCCGTCAGTGGGCAGAGCGCACATCGCCCACAGTCCCCGAGAAGTTGGG
GGGAGGGGTCGGCAATTGAACCGGTGCCTAGAGAAGGTGGCGCGGGGTAAACTGGGAAAGTGATGTCGTG
TACTGGCTCCGCCTTTTTCCCGAGGGTGGGGGAGAACCGTATATAAGTGCAGTAGTCGCCGTGAACGTTC
TTTTTCGCAACGGGTTTGCCGCCAGAACACAGGTAAGTGCCGTGTGTGGTTCCCGCGGGCCTGGCCTCTT
TACGGGTTATGGCCCTTGCGTGCCTTGAATTACTTCCACCTGGCTGCAGTACGTGATTCTTGATCCCGAG
CTTCGGGTTGGAAGTGGGTGGGAGAGTTCGAGGCCTTGCGCTTAAGGAGCCCCTTCGCCTCGTGCTTGAG
TTGAGGCCTGGCCTGGGCGCTGGGGCCGCCGCGTGCGAATCTGGTGGCACCTTCGCGCCTGTCTCGCTGC
TTTCGATAAGTCTCTAGCCATTTAAAATTTTTGATGACCTGCTGCGACGCTTTTTTTCTGGCAAGATAGT
CTTGTAAATGCGGGCCAAGATCTGCACACTGGTATTTCGGTTTTTGGGGCCGCGGGCGGCGACGGGGCCC
GTGCGTCCCAGCGCACATGTTCGGCGAGGCGGGGCCTGCGAGCGCGGCCACCGAGAATCGGACGGGGGTA
GTCTCAAGCTGGCCGGCCTGCTCTGGTGCCTGGCCTCGCGCCGCCGTGTATCGCCCCGCCCTGGGCGGCA
AGGCTGGCCCGGTCGGCACCAGTTGCGTGAGCGGAAAGATGGCCGCTTCCCGGCCCTGCTGCAGGGAGCT
CAAAATGGAGGACGCGGCGCTCGGGAGAGCGGGCGGGTGAGTCACCCACACAAAGGAAAAGGGCCTTTCC
GTCCTCAGCCGTCGCTTCATGTGACTCCACGGAGTACCGGGCGCCGTCCAGGCACCTCGATTAGTTCTCG
AGCTTTTGGAGTACGTCGTCTTTAGGTTGGGGGGAGGGGTTTTATGCGATGGAGTTTCCCCACACTGAGT
GGGTGGAGACTGAAGTTAGGCCAGCTTGGCACTTGATGTAATTCTCCTTGGAATTTGCCCTTTTTGAGTT
TGGATCTTGGTTCATTCTCAAGCCTCAGACAGTGGTTCAAAGTTTTTTTCTTCCATTTCAGGTGTCGTGA
GGAATTCTGCAGTCGATCGACGGTACCGCGGGCCCGGGATCCACGGTCGCCACCATGGGCGACACCTATC
GGTACATTGGAGGAGGCGGGGGAGGGCAGCCCGAGCTGGCCCCCGAGGACCCCGAGGACGGAGGAGGCGG
GGGAGGGAGCGGCTTCGCCAACGAGCTGGGCCCCAGGCTGATGGGCAAGTGCGGCATGCTGATGGTGAGC
AAGGGCGAGGAGGATAACATGGCCATCATCAAGGAGTTCATGCGCTTCAAGGTGCACATGGAGGGCTCCG
TGAACGGCCACGAGTTCGAGATCGAGGGCGAGGGCGAGGGCCGCCCCTACGAGGGCACCCAGACCGCCAA
GCTGAAGGTGACCAAGGGTGGCCCCCTGCCCTTCGCCTGGGACATCCTGTCCCCTCAGTTCATGTACGGC
TCCAAGGCCTACGTGAAGCACCCCGCCGACATCCCCGACTACTTGAAGCTGTCCTTCCCCGAGGGCTTCA
AGTGGGAGCGCGTGATGAACTTCGAGGACGGCGGCGTGGTGACCGTGACCCAGGACTCCTCCCTGCAGGA
CGGCGAGTTCATCTACAAGGTGAAGCTGCGCGGCACCAACTTCCCCTCCGACGGCCCCGTAATGCAGAAG
AAGACCATGGGCTGGGAGGCCTCCTCCGAGCGGATGTACCCCGAGGACGGCGCCCTGAAGGGCGAGATCA
AGCAGAGGCTGAAGCTGAAGGACGGCGGCCACTACGACGCTGAGGTCAAGACCACCTACAAGGCCAAGAA
GCCCGTGCAGCTGCCCGGCGCCTACAACGTCAACATCAAGTTGGACATCACCTCCCACAACGAGGACTAC
ACCATCGTGGAACAGTACGAACGCGCCGAGGGCCGCCACTCCACCGGCGGCATGGACGAGCTGTACAAGA
AACGGCCAGCCGAGGATATGGAGGAAGAACAAGCCTTTAAACGATCTCGATAAAGCGGCCGCGTCGACAA
TCAACCTCTGGATTACAAAATTTGTGAAAGATTGACTGGTATTCTTAACTATGTTGCTCCTTTTACGCTA
TGTGGATACGCTGCTTTAATGCCTTTGTATCATGCTATTGCTTCCCGTATGGCTTTCATTTTCTCCTCCT
TGTATAAATCCTGGTTGCTGTCTCTTTATGAGGAGTTGTGGCCCGTTGTCAGGCAACGTGGCGTGGTGTG
CACTGTGTTTGCTGACGCAACCCCCACTGGTTGGGGCATTGCCACCACCTGTCAGCTCCTTTCCGGGACT
TTCGCTTTCCCCCTCCCTATTGCCACGGCGGAACTCATCGCCGCCTGCCTTGCCCGCTGCTGGACAGGGG
CTCGGCTGTTGGGCACTGACAATTCCGTGGTGTTGTCGGGGAAGCTGACGTCCTTTCCATGGCTGCTCGC
CTGTGTTGCCACCTGGATTCTGCGCGGGACGTCCTTCTGCTACGTCCCTTCGGCCCTCAATCCAGCGGAC
CTTCCTTCCCGCGGCCTGCTGCCGGCTCTGCGGCCTCTTCCGCATCTTCGCCTTCGCCCTCAGACGAGTC
GGATCTCCCTTTGGGCCGCCTCCCCGCCTGGGTACCTTTAAGACCAATGACTTACAAGGCAGCTGTAGAT
CTTAGCCACTTTTTAAAAGAAAAGGGGGGACTGGAAGGGCTAATTCACTCCCAACGAAGATAAGATCTGC
TTTTTGCTTGTACTGGGTCTCTCTGGTTAGACCAGATCTGAGCCTGGGAGCTCTCTGGCTAACTAGGGAA
CCCACTGCTTAAGCCTCAATAAAGCTTGCCTTGAGTGCTTCAAGTAGTGTGTGCCCGTCTGTTGTGTGAC
TCTGGTAACTAGAGATCCCTCAGACCCTTTTAGTCAGTGTGGAAAATCTCTAGCAGTAGTAGTTCATGTC
ATCTTATTATTCAGTATTTATAACTTGCAAAGAAATGAATATCAGAGAGTGAGAGGAACTTGTTTATTGC
AGCTTATAATGGTTACAAATAAAGCAATAGCATCACAAATTTCACAAATAAAGCATTTTTTTCACTGCAT
TCTAGTTGTGGTTTGTCCAAACTCATCAATGTATCTTATCATGTCTGGCTCTAGCTATCCCGCCCCTAAC
TCCGCCCATCCCGCCCCTAACTCCGCCCAGTTCCGCCCATTCTCCGCCCCATGGCTGACTAATTTTTTTT
ATTTATGCAGAGGCCGAGGCCGCCTCGGCCTCTGAGCTATTCCAGAAGTAGTGAGGAGGCTTTTTTGGAG
GCCTAGGGACGTACCCAATTCGCCCTATAGTGAGTCGTATTACGCGCGCTCACTGGCCGTCGTTTTACAA
CGTCGTGACTGGGAAAACCCTGGCGTTACCCAACTTAATCGCCTTGCAGCACATCCCCCTTTCGCCAGCT
GGCGTAATAGCGAAGAGGCCCGCACCGATCGCCCTTCCCAACAGTTGCGCAGCCTGAATGGCGAATGGG
[124 nt withheld, positions 8400-8523]
C
[91 nt withheld, positions 8525-8615]
A
[49 nt withheld, positions 8617-8665]
CCTTTGACGTTGGAGTCCACGTTCTTT
[37 nt withheld, positions 8693-8729]
ACCCTATCTCGGTCTATTCTTTTGATTTATAAGGGATTTTGCCGATTTCGGC
Features (pLannotate 1.2.2; 29 found; start..end, strand, type, name):
    100..204     +  promoter       AmpR promoter: bla
    205..1065    +  CDS            AmpR: β-lactamase; bla; confers resistance to ampicillin, carbenicillin, and related antibiotics
   1236..1824    +  rep_origin     ori: high-copy-number ColE1/pMB1/pBR322/pUC origin of replication
   2007..2099    +  CDS            lacI (fragment): lac repressor; lacI; The lac repressor binds to the lac operator to inhibit transcription in E. coli. This inhibition can be relieved by adding lactose or isopropyl-β-D-thiogalactopyranoside (IPTG).
   2112..2133    +  protein_bind   CAP binding site: CAP binding activates transcription in the presence of cAMP. E. coli catabolite activator protein
   2148..2178    +  promoter       lac promoter: promoter for the E. coli lac operon
   2186..2202    +  protein_bind   lac operator: The lac repressor binds to the lac operator to inhibit transcription in E. coli. This inhibition can be relieved by adding lactose or isopropyl-β-D-thiogalactopyranoside (IPTG). lac repressor encoded by lacI
   2247..2265    +  promoter       T3 promoter: promoter for bacteriophage T3 RNA polymerase
   2293..2519    +  promoter       RSV promoter: Rous sarcoma virus enhancer/promoter
   2520..2700    +  LTR            5' LTR (truncated): truncated 5' long terminal repeat (LTR) from HIV-1
   2747..2872    +  misc_feature   HIV-1 Ψ: packaging signal of human immunodeficiency virus type 1
   2856..3219    +  CDS            HIV-1 gag (fragment): gag protein from human immunodeficiency virus 1; gag
   3365..3598    +  misc_feature   RRE: The Rev response element (RRE) of HIV-1 allows for Rev-dependent mRNA export from the nucleus to the cytoplasm.
   3975..4075    +  CDS            Rev (fragment): human immunodeficiency virus 1 (HIV-1) Rev protein; rev; enhances nuclear export of unspliced and incompletely spliced viral mRNAs
   4125..4365    +  promoter       U6 promoter: RNA polymerase III promoter for human U6 snRNA
   4392..4467    +  misc_RNA       gRNA scaffold: guide RNA scaffold for the Streptococcus pyogenes CRISPR/Cas9 system
   4515..4632    +  misc_feature   cPPT/CTS: central polypurine tract and central termination sequence of HIV-1
   4699..4765    +  CDS            small t antigen (fragment): SV40 (simian virus 40) small t antigen
   4772..5950    +  promoter       EF-1α promoter: strong constitutive promoter for human elongation factor EF-1α
   5967..5992    +  misc_feature   MCS (fragment): multiple cloning site
   6152..6859    +  CDS            mCherry: mCherry is a basic (constitutively fluorescent) red fluorescent protein published in 2004, derived from Discosoma sp.. It is reported to be a very rapidly-maturing monomer with low acid sensitivity.
   6929..7517    +  misc_feature   WPRE: woodchuck hepatitis virus posttranscriptional regulatory element
   7522..7659    +  CDS            nef (fragment): NEF_HV1LA - Experimental evidence at protein level: Swiss-Prot protein existence level 1. Extracellular Nef protein targets CD4(+) T-lymphocytes for apoptosis by interacting with CXCR4 surface receptors. From Human immunodeficiency virus type 1 group M subtype B (isolate Lai) (HIV-1).
   7645..7825    +  LTR            5' LTR (truncated): truncated 5' long terminal repeat (LTR) from HIV-1
   7897..8018    +  polyA_signal   SV40 poly(A) signal: SV40 polyadenylation signal
   8058..8193    +  rep_origin     SV40 ori: SV40 origin of replication
   8214..8232    -  promoter       T7 promoter: promoter for bacteriophage T7 RNA polymerase
   8240..8395    +  CDS            lacZα (fragment): LacZα fragment of β-galactosidase; lacZ fragment
   8400..47      +  rep_origin     f1 ori (across the origin) (sequence partly withheld): f1 bacteriophage origin of replication; arrow indicates direction of (+) strand synthesis
