[The description below was written by a language model from this plasmid's Addgene catalogue record and pLannotate feature annotations shown in this document.]
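Description:
pLKO_AU1.HSV.Ollas_mCherry-NLS is a lentiviral transfer plasmid on a pLKO backbone that pairs a CRISPR guide RNA cloning cassette with an epitope-based nuclear "protein barcode" (nPC) for tracking transduced cells. It is maintained in E. coli at high copy through a ColE1/pUC-type origin with ampicillin selection (AmpR), and it also carries an f1 origin and remnants of a lac/lacZα cloning region. The sequenced record is about 8.8 kb.

The viral portion is laid out as a third-generation-style vector. An RSV promoter drives a truncated HIV-1 5' LTR, followed by the Ψ packaging signal with a gag fragment, the RRE for Rev-dependent export of the genomic RNA, and a cPPT/CTS. It ends in a WPRE and a downstream truncated LTR, with an SV40 poly(A) signal and SV40 origin beyond it. Two expression units sit between the LTRs. A human U6 Pol III promoter lies just upstream of the S. pyogenes Cas9 guide RNA scaffold, leaving a short gap where an sgRNA spacer is cloned. No Cas9 gene is annotated, so the nuclease would have to be supplied separately. Downstream, the EF-1α promoter drives mCherry fused at its N terminus to the AU1, HSV and Ollas epitope tags and at its C terminus to a nuclear localization signal. The tags and NLS come from the catalogue entry and are not individually annotated in the feature table, although unannotated sequence flanks the mCherry CDS.

Because the tag combination concentrates in the nucleus and can be read out by antibody staining, it marks which vector, and therefore which guide, a cell received. According to the record, this enables spatial, in situ detection of CRISPR screens as well as general vector and cell tracking.
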