Addgene plasmid #178223: pLKO_AU1.HSV.Ollas_mCherry-NLS
Purpose: Nuclear Protein Barcode (nPC) for vector/cell tracking. Contains U6 trRNA cassette for sgRNA cloning. Enables spatial detection of CRISPR screens.
Depositing lab: Brian Brown. Depositing organization: Icahn School of Medicine at Mount Sinai. Publication: Spatial CRISPR genomics identifies regulators of the tumor microenvironment. Dhainaut M, Rose SA, Akturk G, Wroblewska A, Nielsen SR, Park ES, Buckup M, Roudko V, Pia L, Sweeney R, Le Berichel J, Wilk CM, Bektesevic A, Lee BH, Bhardwaj N, Rahman AH, Baccarini A, Gnjatic S, Pe'er D, Merad M, Brown BD. Cell. 2022 Mar 10. pii: S0092-8674(22)00195-7. doi: 10.1016/j.cell.2022.02.015. PubMed 35290801.
Backbone
  Vector backbone: pLKO
  Backbone size w/o insert (bp): 9000
  Vector type: Lentiviral
Growth in bacteria
  Bacterial resistance: Ampicillin, 100 μg/mL
  Growth temperature: 37°C
  Growth strain: NEB Stable
  Copy number: High Copy
Gene/Insert
  Gene/Insert name: nPC Tagged mCherry-NLS
  Species: H. sapiens (human)
  Insert size (bp): 1000
  Promoter: eF1a
  Tag / fusion protein: AU1.HSV.Ollas (N terminal on insert); Nuclear Localization Signal (C terminal on insert)
  Cloning method: Restriction Enzyme; 5′ cloning site unknown (unknown if destroyed)
  Sequencing primers: 5′ cctttttgagtttggatcttggttcat
Terms and licenses: Academic/Nonprofit Terms; Industry Terms: Not Available to Industry
Depositor comments: Please visit https://www.biorxiv.org/content/10.1101/2021.07.13.451021v1 for bioRxiv preprint.
How to cite: pLKO_AU1.HSV.Ollas_mCherry-NLS was a gift from Brian Brown (Addgene plasmid # 178223 ; http://n2t.net/addgene:178223 ; RRID:Addgene_178223)
